Addgene plasmid #99891: pYPQ133A2.0
Purpose: (Empty Backbone) Golden Gate entry vector to express the 3rd gRNA with gRNA2.0 scaffold (with four MS2 binding sites) under AtU6 promoter
Depositing lab: Yiping Qi. Depositing organization: University of Maryland, College Park. Publication: Robust transcriptional activation in plants using multiplexed CRISPR-Act2.0 and mTALE-Act systems. Lowder LG, Zhou J, Zhang Y, Malzahn A, Zhong Z, Hsieh TF, Voytas DF, Zhang Y, Qi Y. Mol Plant. 2017 Nov 29. pii: S1674-2052(17)30344-1. doi: 10.1016/j.molp.2017.11.010. PubMed 29197638.
Backbone
  Vector backbone: pHD1
  Backbone manufacturer: Cermak et al. 2011
  Vector type: Plant Expression, CRISPR
  Promoter: AtU6
Growth in bacteria
  Bacterial resistance: Tetracycline, 10 μg/mL
  Growth temperature: 37°C
  Growth strain: DH5alpha
  Copy number: Unknown
Gene/Insert
  Cloning method: Restriction Enzyme
Terms and licenses: Academic/Nonprofit Terms; Industry Terms: Not Available to Industry
How to cite: pYPQ133A2.0 was a gift from Yiping Qi (Addgene plasmid # 99891 ; http://n2t.net/addgene:99891 ; RRID:Addgene_99891)
