[The description below was written by a language model from this plasmid's Addgene catalogue record and pLannotate feature annotations shown in this document.]
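Description:
pYPQ133A2.0 is an empty Golden Gate entry vector for plant CRISPR work, built on the pHD1 backbone and designed to carry the third guide RNA in a multiplexed array. It is a small plasmid of about 3.9 kb that is propagated in E. coli from a high-copy ColE1/pUC-type origin. Selection is with tetracycline, through a tet promoter driving the TcR efflux protein gene. The annotation also picks up short fragments of lacI, an RSF origin and KanR, together with a T7 promoter and rrnB T1/T2 terminators. These appear to be backbone remnants rather than functional units, and no plant selectable marker or T-DNA borders are annotated. This fits its role as an intermediate cloning module rather than a final plant transformation vector.

The functional cassette consists of the Arabidopsis thaliana U6-1 snRNA promoter, a Pol III promoter suited to producing small non-coding transcripts in plants. It is followed by a Streptococcus pyogenes Cas9 guide RNA scaffold in the "gRNA2.0" configuration. In this scaffold, MS2 stem loops are inserted into the guide RNA so that MS2 coat protein fusions, typically carrying transcriptional activation domains, can be recruited to the Cas9-bound target. The catalogue entry describes four MS2 binding sites, whereas the automated annotation marks two MS2 stem loops interspersed with scaffold fragments. No spacer is present; the user inserts a target-specific sequence by restriction enzyme cloning, although the record does not name the enzymes. The resulting guide unit is then assembled by Golden Gate with the other positional guide modules for the multiplexed CRISPR-Act2.0 transcriptional activation system in plants.
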