Features (pLannotate 1.2.2; 15 found; start..end, strand, type, name):
      1..54      -  CDS            lacI (fragment): lac repressor; lacI; The lac repressor binds to the lac operator to inhibit transcription in E. coli. This inhibition can be relieved by adding lactose or isopropyl-β-D-thiogalactopyranoside (IPTG).
     56..180     -  rep_origin     RSF ori (fragment): Plasmids containing the RSF 1030 origin of replication can be propagated in E. coli cells that contain additional plasmids with compatible origins.
    196..224     +  promoter       tet promoter: E. coli promoter for tetracycline efflux protein gene
    272..1462    +  CDS            TcR: tetracycline efflux protein; tet; confers resistance to tetracycline
   1560..1634    +  CDS            KanR (fragment): aminoglycoside phosphotransferase; aphA-3; confers resistance to kanamycin
   1637..1655    -  promoter       T7 promoter: promoter for bacteriophage T7 RNA polymerase
   1765..2068    +  promoter       AtU6-1 promoter: promoter for the Arabidopsis thaliana U6-1 snRNA gene (Waibel and Filipowicz, 1990)
   2119..2137    +  misc_RNA       MS2 stem loop: stem loop that binds the bacteriophage MS2 coat protein
   2148..2184    +  misc_RNA       gRNA scaffold (fragment): guide RNA scaffold for the Streptococcus pyogenes CRISPR/Cas9 system
   2189..2207    +  misc_RNA       MS2 stem loop: stem loop that binds the bacteriophage MS2 coat protein
   2218..2237    +  misc_RNA       gRNA scaffold (fragment): guide RNA scaffold for the Streptococcus pyogenes CRISPR/Cas9 system
   2712..3300    +  rep_origin     ori: high-copy-number ColE1/pMB1/pBR322/pUC origin of replication
   3483..3575    +  CDS            lacI (fragment): lac repressor; lacI; The lac repressor binds to the lac operator to inhibit transcription in E. coli. This inhibition can be relieved by adding lactose or isopropyl-β-D-thiogalactopyranoside (IPTG).
   3630..3657    -  terminator     rrnB T2 terminator: transcription terminator T2 from the E. coli rrnB gene
   3789..3832    +  terminator     rrnB T1 terminator: Escherichia coli rrnB; transcription terminator T1 from the E. coli rrnB gene
>Addgene plasmid #99891 | pYPQ133A2.0 | addgene full sequence | sequence record 203125 | Addgene NGS Result
CTGCATTAATGAATCGGCCAACGCGCGGGGAGAGGCGGTTTGCGTATTGGGCGCTCTTCCGCTTCCTCGC
TCACTGACTCGCTGCGCTCGGTCGTTCGGCTGCGGCGAGCGGTATCAGCTCACTCAAAGGCGGTAATACG
GTTATCCACAGAATCAGGGGATAACGCAGGAAAGAACATGAATTAATTCTCATGTTTGACAGCTTATCAT
CGATTAGCTTTAATGCGGTAGTTTATCACAGTTAAATTGCTAACGCAGTCAGGCACCGTGTATGAAATCT
AACAATGCGCTCATCGTCATCCTCGGCACCGTCACCCTGGATGCTGTAGGCATAGGCTTGGTTATGCCGG
TACTGCCGGGCCTCTTGCGGGATATCGTCCATTCCGACAGCATCGCCAGTCACTATGGCGTGCTGCTAGC
GCTATATGCGTTGATGCAATTTCTATGCGCACCCGTTCTCGGAGCACTGTCCGACCGCTTTGGCCGCCGC
CCAGTCCTGCTCGCTTCGCTACTTGGAGCCACTATCGACTACGCGATCATGGCGACCACACCCGTCCTGT
GGATTCTCTACGCCGGACGCATCGTGGCCGGCATCACCGGCGCCACAGGTGCGGTTGCTGGCGCCTATAT
CGCCGACATCACCGATGGGGAAGATCGGGCTCGCCACTTCGGGCTCATGAGCGCTTGTTTCGGCGTGGGT
ATGGTGGCAGGCCCCGTGGCCGGGGGACTGTTGGGCGCCATCTCCTTACATGCACCATTCCTTGCGGCGG
CGGTGCTCAACGGCCTCAACCTACTACTGGGCTGCTTCCTAATGCAGGAGTCGCATAAGGGAGAGCGCCG
ACCCATGCCCTTGAGAGCCTTCAACCCAGTCAGCTCCTTCCGGTGGGCGCGGGGCATGACTATCGTCGCC
GCACTTATGACTGTCTTCTTTATCATGCAACTCGTAGGACAGGTGCCGGCAGCGCTCTGGGTCATTTTCG
GCGAGGACCGCTTTCGCTGGAGCGCGACGATGATCGGCCTGTCGCTTGCGGTATTCGGAATCTTGCACGC
CCTCGCTCAAGCCTTCGTCACTGGTCCCGCCACCAAACGTTTCGGCGAGAAGCAGGCCATTATCGCCGGC
ATGGCGGCCGACGCGCTGGGCTACGTCTTGCTGGCGTTCGCGACGCGAGGCTGGATGGCCTTCCCCATTA
TGATTCTTCTCGCTTCCGGCGGCATCGGGATGCCCGCGTTGCAGGCCATGCTGTCCAGGCAGGTAGATGA
CGACCATCAGGGACAGCTTCAAGGATCGCTCGCGGCTCTTACCAGCCTAACTTCGATCATTGGACCGCTG
ATCGTCACGGCGATTTATGCCGCCTCGGCGAGCACATGGAACGGGTTGGCATGGATTGTAGGCGCCGCCC
TATACCTTGTCTGCCTCCCCGCGTTGCGTCGCGGTGCATGGAGCCGGGCCACCTCGACCTGAATGGAAGC
CGGCGGCACCTCGCTAACGGATTCACCACTCCAAGAATTGGAGCCAATCAATTCTTGCGGAGAACTGTGA
ATGCGCAAACCAACCCTTGATCGGGGAAGAACAGTATGTCGAGCTATTTTTTGACTTACTGGGGATCAAG
CCTGATTGGGAGAAAATAAAATATCCCCTATAGTGAGTCGTATTACATGGTCATAGCTGTTTCCTGGCAG
CTCTGGCCCGTGTCTCAAAATCTCTGATGTTACATTGCACAAGATAAAAATATATCATCATGCCTCCTCT
AGAGGTCTCAGGACAGAAATCTCAAAATTCCGGCAGAACAATTTTGAATCTCGATCCGTAGAAACCAGAC
GGTCATTGTTTTAGTTCCACCACGATTATATTTGAAATTTACGTGAGTGTGAGTGAGACTTGCATAAGAA
AATAAAATCTTTAGTTGGGAAAAAATTCAATAATATAAATGGGCTTGAGAAGGAAGCGAGGGATAGGCCT
TTTTCTAAAATAGGCCCATTTAAGCTATTAACAATCTTCAAAAGTACCACAGCGCTTAGGTAAAGAAAGC
AGCTGAGTTTATATATGGTTAGACACGAAGTAGTGATTGGAGACGAGATCTAGTCTGAGTCGACCGTCTC
TGTTTTAGAGCTAGGCCAACATGAGGATCACCCATGTCTGCAGGGCCTAGCAAGTTAAAATAAGGCTAGT
CCGTTATCAACTTGGCCAACATGAGGATCACCCATGTCTGCAGGGCCAAGTGGCACCGAGTCGGTGCTTT
TTTTGGCAAAAATTTTCAGATTTTTTCTTCATCTGTAGATTTCTGGGTTTTTTTTTCCGTTTCGTGAATC
ATAAGTGAAGTTTTGGATGCAAATCTGCGCGAAAAAAGTTGGACCTGCAATGAGCTTATTTAGATAGCTA
AGACAAAGTGATTGGTCCGTTGTTTCAGTTCTGATTGTCAGAGAGTTTGTTTCGAGTCGGCGACACCAAT
GCGTTTTGTTAACCAGATTTCGGGTAAGAAATGTATCGAGAGTTTGTTTCCAGACGGCTACATCATTTTC
TTATGAAGGGTGAAATTAGATAGACCAAAGATTGAAACACAACATTTCTTTCACAAAAATATAATAAACT
TGATAGCATTTAGGATCAGCCCAGGGAGACCCTCGAGCCACCCATGACCAAAATCCCTTAACGTGAGTTA
CGCGTCGTTCCACTGAGCGTCAGACCCCGTAGAAAAGATCAAAGGATCTTCTTGAGATCCTTTTTTTCTG
CGCGTAATCTGCTGCTTGCAAACAAAAAAACCACCGCTACCAGCGGTGGTTTGTTTGCCGGATCAAGAGC
TACCAACTCTTTTTCCGAAGGTAACTGGCTTCAGCAGAGCGCAGATACCAAATACTGTTCTTCTAGTGTA
GCCGTAGTTAGGCCACCACTTCAAGAACTCTGTAGCACCGCCTACATACCTCGCTCTGCTAATCCTGTTA
CCAGTGGCTGCTGCCAGTGGCGATAAGTCGTGTCTTACCGGGTTGGACTCAAGACGATAGTTACCGGATA
AGGCGCAGCGGTCGGGCTGAACGGGGGGTTCGTGCACACAGCCCAGCTTGGAGCGAACGACCTACACCGA
ACTGAGATACCTACAGCGTGAGCTATGAGAAAGCGCCACGCTTCCCGAAGGGAGAAAGGCGGACAGGTAT
CCGGTAAGCGGCAGGGTCGGAACAGGAGAGCGCACGAGGGAGCTTCCAGGGGGAAACGCCTGGTATCTTT
ATAGTCCTGTCGGGTTTCGCCACCTCTGACTTGAGCGTCGATTTTTGTGATGCTCGTCAGGGGGGCGGAG
CCTATGGAAAAACGCCAGCAACGCGGCCTTTTTACGGTTCCTGGCCTTTTGCTGGCCTTTTGCTCACATG
TTCTTTCCTGCGTTATCCCCTGATTCTGTGGATAACCGTATTACCGCCTTTGAGTGAGCTGATACCGCTC
GCCGCAGCCGAACGACCGAGCGCAGCGAGTCAGTGAGCGAGGAAGCGGAAGAGCGCCCAATACGCAAACC
GCCTCTCCCCGCGCGTTGGCCGATTCATTAATGCAGCTGGCACGACAGGTTTCCCGACTGGAAAGCGGGC
AGTGAGCGCAACGCAATTAATACGCGTACCGCTAGCCAGGAAGAGTTTGTAGAAACGCAAAAAGGCCATC
CGTCAGGATGGCCTTCTGCTTAGTTTGATGCCTGGCAGTTTATGGCGGGCGTCCTGCCCGCCACCCTCCG
GGCCGTTGCTTCACAACGTTCAAATCCGCTCCCGGCGGATTTGTCCTACTCAGGAGAGCGTTCACCGACA
AACAACAGATAAAACGAAAGGCCCAGTCTTCCGACTGAGCCTTTCGTTTTATTTGATGCCTGGCAGTTCC
CTACTCTCGCGTT
